Addgene plasmid #98876: 4xmts-mNeonGreen
Purpose: In vivo visualization of mitochondria (can be used for colocalization studies)
Depositing lab: Dorus Gadella. Depositing organization: University of Amsterdam. Publication: Robust and Bright Genetically Encoded Fluorescent Markers for Highlighting Structures and Compartments in Mammalian Cells. Chertkova AO, Mastop M, Postma M, van Bommel N, van der Niet S, Batenburg KL, Joosen L, Gadella TWJ, Okada Y, Goedhart J. bioRxiv (2020) 160374; doi: https://doi.org/10.1101/160374.
Backbone
  Vector backbone: pEGFP-N1
  Backbone manufacturer: Clontech
  Vector type: Mammalian Expression
Growth in bacteria
  Bacterial resistance: Kanamycin, 50 μg/mL
  Growth temperature: 37°C
  Growth strain: DH5alpha
  Copy number: High Copy
Gene/Insert
  Gene/Insert name: 4xmts
  Species: Synthetic
  Promoter: CMV
  Tag / fusion protein: mNeonGreen (C terminal on insert)
  Cloning method: Restriction Enzyme; 5′ cloning site unknown (unknown if destroyed); 3′ cloning site unknown (unknown if destroyed)
Terms and licenses: Academic/Nonprofit Terms; Industry Terms: Not Available to Industry
How to cite: 4xmts-mNeonGreen was a gift from Dorus Gadella (Addgene plasmid # 98876 ; http://n2t.net/addgene:98876 ; RRID:Addgene_98876)
