[The description below was written by a language model from this plasmid's Addgene catalogue record and pLannotate feature annotations shown in this document.]
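Description:
4xmts-mNeonGreen is a mammalian expression plasmid built on the Clontech pEGFP-N1 backbone, designed to label mitochondria in living cells. It is about 5.1 kb and is maintained in E. coli at high copy through a ColE1/pUC-type origin, with kanamycin selection. The resistance gene is the Tn5 aminoglycoside phosphotransferase (NeoR/KanR). It sits downstream of both a bacterial bla-type promoter and the SV40 enhancer/early promoter and is terminated by the HSV TK polyadenylation signal. The same cassette can therefore confer kanamycin resistance in bacteria and G418 resistance in mammalian cells. An f1 origin is also present, as is usual for this backbone family.

The payload is a single open reading frame driven by the human CMV immediate-early enhancer and promoter. Four tandem copies of the mitochondrial presequence of human cytochrome c oxidase subunit VIII (COX8) are followed by a remnant of the multiple cloning site. Next comes mNeonGreen, a bright, rapidly maturing monomeric green/yellow fluorescent protein from Branchiostoma lanceolatum, which occupies the position held by EGFP in the parent vector. The transcript ends at the SV40 polyadenylation signal. Each COX8 presequence is an N-terminal import signal, and the repeated targeting sequence directs the fluorescent protein into mitochondria. A short T7 promoter lies between the CMV promoter and the coding region. The small fragments annotated as HIV-1 LTR, bGH poly(A), ble and large T antigen are probably annotation matches to backbone sequence rather than functional elements. The cloning sites used are not recorded. The stated use is in vivo visualisation of mitochondria, including as a reference marker in colocalisation studies.
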