Features (pLannotate 1.2.2; 20 found; start..end, strand, type, name):
    139..182     -  misc_feature   MCS (fragment): multiple cloning site
    198..272     -  CDS            COX8 presequence: mitochondrial presequence of human cytochrome c oxidase subunit VIII (Rizutto et al., 1989)
    294..368     -  CDS            COX8 presequence: mitochondrial presequence of human cytochrome c oxidase subunit VIII (Rizutto et al., 1989)
    396..470     -  CDS            COX8 presequence: mitochondrial presequence of human cytochrome c oxidase subunit VIII (Rizutto et al., 1989)
    492..566     -  CDS            COX8 presequence: mitochondrial presequence of human cytochrome c oxidase subunit VIII (Rizutto et al., 1989)
    580..598     -  promoter       T7 promoter: promoter for bacteriophage T7 RNA polymerase
    614..647     -  LTR            5' LTR (truncated) (fragment): truncated 5' long terminal repeat (LTR) from HIV-1
    643..846     -  promoter       CMV promoter: human cytomegalovirus (CMV) immediate early promoter
    847..1150    -  enhancer       CMV enhancer: human cytomegalovirus immediate early enhancer
   1325..1913    -  rep_origin     ori: high-copy-number ColE1/pMB1/pBR322/pUC origin of replication
   2135..2151    +  polyA_signal   bGH poly(A) signal (fragment): bovine growth hormone polyadenylation signal
   2242..2289    -  polyA_signal   HSV TK poly(A) signal: herpes simplex virus thymidine kinase polyadenylation signal (Cole and Stacy, 1985)
   2348..2500    -  CDS            ble (fragment): BLE_KLEPN - Experimental evidence at protein level: Swiss-Prot protein existence level 1. Binding protein with a strong affinity to the bleomycin family of antibiotics. Binds to CL990; an antimitotic-antibiotic compound. From Klebsiella pneumoniae.
   2521..3315    -  CDS            NeoR/KanR: aminoglycoside phosphotransferase from Tn5; aph(3')-II (or nptII); confers resistance to neomycin, kanamycin, and G418 (Geneticin®)
   3350..3707    -  promoter       SV40 promoter: SV40 enhancer and early promoter
   3709..3813    -  promoter       AmpR promoter: bla
   3840..4268    +  rep_origin     f1 ori (sequence partly withheld): f1 bacteriophage origin of replication; arrow indicates direction of (+) strand synthesis
   4302..4423    -  polyA_signal   SV40 poly(A) signal: SV40 polyadenylation signal
   4446..4529    -  CDS            large T antigen (fragment): large T antigen from SV40 (simian virus 40)
   4549..125     -  CDS            mNeonGreen (across the origin): mNeonGreen is a basic (constitutively fluorescent) green/yellow fluorescent protein published in 2013, derived from Branchiostoma lanceolatum. It is reported to be a very rapidly-maturing monomer with moderate acid sensitivity.
>Addgene plasmid #98876 | 4xmts-mNeonGreen | addgene full sequence | sequence record 194881 | Addgene NGS Result
TCATTTGGATTGCCGGTGCCCTGACCCACCATGTCAAAGTCCACACCGTTGATGGAGCCAAAGATGTGTA
ACTCATGTGTCGCTGGGAGAGAGGCCATGTTATCCTCCTCGCCCTTGCTCACCATGGTGGCGACCGGTGG
ATCCCGGGCCCGCGGTACCGTCGACTGCAGAATTCGAAGCTTCCCCAACGAATGGATCTTGGCGCGCGGC
ACTGGGAGCCGCCGGGCCGAGCCTGTCAAGCCCCGCAGCAGCAGCGGCGTCAGGACGGACATGGGATCCC
CCAACGAATGGATCTTGGCGCGCGGCACTGGGAGCCGCCGGGCCGAGCCTGTCAAGCCCCGCAGCAGCAG
CGGCGTCAGGACGGACATGGTGGCAAGCTTCCCCAACGAATGGATCTTGGCGCGCGGCACTGGGAGCCGC
CGGGCCGAGCCTGTCAAGCCCCGCAGCAGCAGCGGCGTCAGGACGGACATGGGATCCCCCAACGAATGGA
TCTTGGCGCGCGGCACTGGGAGCCGCCGGGCCGAGCCTGTCAAGCCCCGCAGCAGCAGCGGCGTCAGGAC
GGACATAAGCTTGGGTCTCCCTATAGTGAGTCGTATTAATTTCGATAAGCCAGTAAGCAGTGGGTTCTCT
AGTTAGCCAGAGAGCTCTGCTTATATAGACCTCCCACCGTACACGCCTACCGCCCATTTGCGTCAATGGG
GCGGAGTTGTTACGACATTTTGGAAAGTCCCGTTGATTTTGGTGCCAAAACAAACTCCCATTGACGTCAA
TGGGGTGGAGACTTGGAAATCCCCGTGAGTCAAACCGCTATCCACGCCCATTGATGTACTGCCAAAACCG
CATCACCATGGTAATAGCGATGACTAATACGTAGATGTACTGCCAAGTAGGAAAGTCCCATAAGGTCATG
TACTGGGCATAATGCCAGGCGGGCCATTTACCGTCATTGACGTCAATAGGGGGCGTACTTGGCATATGAT
ACACTTGATGTACTGCCAAGTGGGCAGTTTACCGTAAATACTCCACCCATTGACGTCAATGGAAAGTCCC
TATTGGCGTTACTATGGGAACATACGTCATTATTGACGTCAATGGGCGGGGGTCGTTGGGCGGTCAGCCA
GGCGGGCCATTTACCGTAAGTTATGTAACGCGGAACTCCATATATGGGCTATGAACTAATGACCCCGTAA
TTGATTACTATTAATAACTAATGCATGGCGGTAATACGGTTATCCACAGAATCAGGGGATAACGCAGGAA
AGAACATGTGAGCAAAAGGCCAGCAAAAGGCCAGGAACCGTAAAAAGGCCGCGTTGCTGGCGTTTTTCCA
TAGGCTCCGCCCCCCTGACGAGCATCACAAAAATCGACGCTCAAGTCAGAGGTGGCGAAACCCGACAGGA
CTATAAAGATACCAGGCGTTTCCCCCTGGAAGCTCCCTCGTGCGCTCTCCTGTTCCGACCCTGCCGCTTA
CCGGATACCTGTCCGCCTTTCTCCCTTCGGGAAGCGTGGCGCTTTCTCATAGCTCACGCTGTAGGTATCT
CAGTTCGGTGTAGGTCGTTCGCTCCAAGCTGGGCTGTGTGCACGAACCCCCCGTTCAGCCCGACCGCTGC
GCCTTATCCGGTAACTATCGTCTTGAGTCCAACCCGGTAAGACACGACTTATCGCCACTGGCAGCAGCCA
CTGGTAACAGGATTAGCAGAGCGAGGTATGTAGGCGGTGCTACAGAGTTCTTGAAGTGGTGGCCTAACTA
CGGCTACACTAGAAGAACAGTATTTGGTATCTGCGCTCTGCTGAAGCCAGTTACCTTCGGAAAAAGAGTT
GGTAGCTCTTGATCCGGCAAACAAACCACCGCTGGTAGCGGTGGTTTTTTTGTTTGCAAGCAGCAGATTA
CGCGCAGAAAAAAAGGATCTCAAGAAGATCCTTTGATCTTTTCTACGGGGTCTGACGCTCAGTGGAACGA
AAACTCACGTTAAGGGATTTTGGTCATGAGATTATCAAAAAGGATCTTCACCTAGATCCTTTTAAATTAA
AAATGAAGTTTTAAATCAATCTAAAGTATATATGAGTAACCTGAGGCTATGGCAGGGCCTGCCGCCCCGA
CGTTGGCTGCGAGCCCTGGGCCTTCACCCGAACTTGGGGGGTGGGGTGGGGAAAAGGAAGAAACGCGGGC
GTATTGGCCCCAATGGGGTCTCGGTGGGGTATCGACAGAGTGCCAGCCCTGGGACCGAACCCCGCGTTTA
TGAACAAACGACCCAACACCGTGCGTTTTATTCTGTCTTTTTATTGCCGTCATAGCGCGGGTTCCTTCCG
GTATTGTCTCCTTCCGTGTTTCAGTTAGCCTCCCCCTAGGGTGGGCGAAGAACTCCAGCATGAGATCCCC
GCGCTGGAGGATCATCCAGCCGGCGTCCCGGAAAACGATTCCGAAGCCCAACCTTTCATAGAAGGCGGCG
GTGGAATCGAAATCTCGTGATGGCAGGTTGGGCGTCGCTTGGTCGGTCATTTCGAACCCCAGAGTCCCGC
TCAGAAGAACTCGTCAAGAAGGCGATAGAAGGCGATGCGCTGCGAATCGGGAGCGGCGATACCGTAAAGC
ACGAGGAAGCGGTCAGCCCATTCGCCGCCAAGCTCTTCAGCAATATCACGGGTAGCCAACGCTATGTCCT
GATAGCGGTCCGCCACACCCAGCCGGCCACAGTCGATGAATCCAGAAAAGCGGCCATTTTCCACCATGAT
ATTCGGCAAGCAGGCATCGCCATGGGTCACGACGAGATCCTCGCCGTCGGGCATGCTCGCCTTGAGCCTG
GCGAACAGTTCGGCTGGCGCGAGCCCCTGATGCTCTTCGTCCAGATCATCCTGATCGACAAGACCGGCTT
CCATCCGAGTACGTGCTCGCTCGATGCGATGTTTCGCTTGGTGGTCGAATGGGCAGGTAGCCGGATCAAG
CGTATGCAGCCGCCGCATTGCATCAGCCATGATGGATACTTTCTCGGCAGGAGCAAGGTGAGATGACAGG
AGATCCTGCCCCGGCACTTCGCCCAATAGCAGCCAGTCCCTTCCCGCTTCAGTGACAACGTCGAGCACAG
CTGCGCAAGGAACGCCCGTCGTGGCCAGCCACGATAGCCGCGCTGCCTCGTCTTGCAGTTCATTCAGGGC
ACCGGACAGGTCGGTCTTGACAAAAAGAACCGGGCGCCCCTGCGCTGACAGCCGGAACACGGCGGCATCA
GAGCAGCCGATTGTCTGTTGTGCCCAGTCATAGCCGAATAGCCTCTCCACCCAAGCGGCCGGAGAACCTG
CGTGCAATCCATCTTGTTCAATCATGCGAAACGATCCTCATCCTGTCTCTTGATCGATCTTTGCAAAAGC
CTAGGCCTCCAAAAAAGCCTCCTCACTACTTCTGGAATAGCTCAGAGGCCGAGGCGGCCTCGGCCTCTGC
ATAAATAAAAAAAATTAGTCAGCCATGGGGCGGAGAATGGGCGGAACTGGGCGGAGTTAGGGGCGGGATG
GGCGGAGTTAGGGGCGGGACTATGGTTGCTGACTAATTGAGATGCATGCTTTGCATACTTCTGCCTGCTG
GGGAGCCTGGGGACTTTCCACACCTGGTTGCTGACTAATTGAGATGCATGCTTTGCATACTTCTGCCTGC
TGGGGAGCCTGGGGACTTTCCACACCCTAACTGACACACATTCCACAGCTGGTTCTTTCCGCCTCAGGAC
TCTTCCTTTTTCAATATTATTGAAGCATTTATCAGGGTTATTGTCTCATGAGCGGATACATATTTGAATG
TATTTAGAAAAATAAACAAATAGGGGTTCCGCGCACATTTCCCCGAAAAGTGCCACCTG
[124 nt withheld, positions 3840-3963]
C
[91 nt withheld, positions 3965-4055]
A
[49 nt withheld, positions 4057-4105]
CCTTTGACGTTGGAGTCCACGTTCTTT
[37 nt withheld, positions 4133-4169]
ACCCTATCTCGGTCTATTCTTTTGATTTATAAGGGATTTTGCCGATTTCGGCCTATTGGTTAAAAAATGA
GCTGATTTAACAAAAATTTAACGCGAATTTTAACAAAATATTAACGCTTACAATTTACGCCTTAAGATAC
ATTGATGAGTTTGGACAAACCACAACTAGAATGCAGTGAAAAAAATGCTTTATTTGTGAAATTTGTGATG
CTATTGCTTTATTTGTAACCATTATAAGCTGCAATAAACAAGTTAACAACAACAATTGCATTCATTTTAT
GTTTCAGGTTCAGGGGGAGGTGTGGGAGGTTTTTTAAAGCAAGTAAAACCTCTACAAATGTGGTATGGCT
GATTATGATCTAGAGTCGCGGCCGCTTTACTTGTACAGCTCGTCCATGCCCATCACATCGGTAAAGGCCT
TTTGCCACTCCTTGAAGTTGAGCTCGGTCTTGGAGTGCTTGAGCTCCGTCTTACGGAACACGTACATCGG
CTGGTTCTTCAGATAGTTAGCCGCCATTGGCTTGGCAAAGGTGTAGGTGGTCCGCGCAGTGCTCCGGTAG
CGCTTGCCATTTCCAGTGGTGTAACTCCACTTAAAGGTACTGATGATGGTTTTGTCGTTGGGGTAAGTCT
TCTTCGACCTGCACCAGTCCGCAGCGGTCAGCGAGTTGGTCATCACAGGACCGTCAGCAGGGAAACCAGT
CCCCTTCACCTGGGCCTCTCCTTTGATGTGGCTTCCCTCGTAGGTGTAGCGGTAGTTAACAGTAAGGGAG
GCACCATCTTCAAACTGCATTGTGCGATGGACTTGGTAGCCGGAGCCATCTACCATGGCGGCCTGGAAAG
GCGACATCCCGTCAGGGTAGGGCAGGTACTGATGGAAGCCATACCCGATATGAGGGACCAGAATCCAGGG
GGAGAACTGGAGGTCACCCTTGGTGGACTTCAGGTTTAACTCCTCATAACCA
